>Addgene plasmid #41396 | hRIP1 HA GFP wt | addgene full sequence | sequence record 456552 | Addgene NGS Result
TAGTTATTAATAGTAATCAATTACGGGGTCATTAGTTCATAGCCCATATATGGAGTTCCGCGTTACATAA
CTTACGGTAAATGGCCCGCCTGGCTGACCGCCCAACGACCCCCGCCCATTGACGTCAATAATGACGTATG
TTCCCATAGTAACGCCAATAGGGACTTTCCATTGACGTCAATGGGTGGAGTATTTACGGTAAACTGCCCA
CTTGGCAGTACATCAAGTGTATCATATGCCAAGTACGCCCCCTATTGACGTCAATGACGGTAAATGGCCC
GCCTGGCATTATGCCCAGTACATGACCTTATGGGACTTTCCTACTTGGCAGTACATCTACGTATTAGTCA
TCGCTATTACCATGGTGATGCGGTTTTGGCAGTACATCAATGGGCGTGGATAGCGGTTTGACTCACGGGG
ATTTCCAAGTCTCCACCCCATTGACGTCAATGGGAGTTTGTTTTGGCACCAAAATCAACGGGACTTTCCA
AAATGTCGTAACAACTCCGCCCCATTGACGCAAATGGGCGGTAGGCGTGTACGGTGGGAGGTCTATATAA
GCAGAGCTGGTTTAGTGAACCGTCAGATCCGCTAGCCACCATGTACCCATACGACGTCCCAGACTACGCT
GAATTCCAACCAGACATGTCCTTGAATGTCATTAAGATGAAATCCAGTGACTTCCTGGAGAGTGCAGAAC
TGGACAGCGGAGGCTTCGGGAAGGTGTCTCTGTGTTTCCACAGAACCCAGGGACTCATGATCATGAAAAC
AGTGTACAAGGGGCCCAACTGCATTGAGCACAACGAGGCCCTCTTGGAGGAGGCGAAGATGATGAACAGA
CTGAGACACAGCCGGGTGGTGAAGCTCCTGGGCGTCATCATAGAGGAAGGGAAGTACTCCCTGGTGATGG
AGTACATGGGGAAGGGCAACCTGATGCACGTGCTGAAAGCCGAGATGAGTACTCCGCTTTCTGTAAAAGG
AAGGATAATTTTGGAAATCATTGAAGGAATGTGCTACTTACATGGAAAAGGCGTGATACACAAGGACCTG
AAGCCTGAAAATATCCTTGTTGATAATGACTTCCACATTAAGATCGCAGACCTCGGCCTTGCCTCCTTTA
AGATGTGGAGCAAACTGAATAATGAAGAGCACAATGAGCTGAGGGAAGTGGACGGCACCGCTAAGAAGAA
TGGCGGCACCCTCTACTACATGGCGCCCGAGCACCTGAATGACGTCAACGCAAAGCCCACAGAGAAGTCG
GATGTGTACAGCTTTGCTGTAGTACTCTGGGCGATATTTGCAAATAAGGAGCCATATGAAAATGCTATCT
GTGAGCAGCAGTTGATAATGTGCATAAAATCTGGGAACAGGCCAGATGTGGATGACATCACTGAGTACTG
CCCAAGAGAAATTATCAGTCTCATGAAGCTCTGCTGGGAAGCGAATCCGGAAGCTCGGCCGACATTTCCT
GGCATTGAAGAAAAATTTAGGCCTTTTTATTTAAGTCAATTAGAAGAAAGTGTAGAAGAGGACGTGAAGA
GTTTAAAGAAAGAGTATTCAAACGAAAATGCAGTTGTGAAGAGAATGCAGTCTCTTCAACTTGATTGTGT
GGCAGTACCTTCAAGCCGGTCAAATTCAGCCACAGAACAGCCTGGTTCACTGCACAGTTCCCAGGGACTT
GGGATGGGTCCTGTGGAGGAGTCCTGGTTTGCTCCTTCCCTGGAGCACCCACAAGAAGAGAATGAGCCCA
GCCTGCAGAGTAAACTCCAAGACGAAGCCAACTACCATCTTTATGGCAGCCGCATGGACAGGCAGACGAA
ACAGCAGCCCAGACAGAATGTGGCTTACAACAGAGAGGAGGAAAGGAGACGCAGGGTCTCCCATGACCCT
TTTGCACAGCAAAGACCTTACGAGAATTTTCAGAATACAGAGGGAAAAGGCACTGCTTATTCCAGTGCAG
CCAGTCATGGTAATGCAGTGCACCAGCCCTCAGGGCTCACCAGCCAACCTCAAGTACTGTATCAGAACAA
TGGATTATATAGCTCACATGGCTTTGGAACAAGACCACTGGATCCAGGAACAGCAGGTCCCAGAGTTTGG
TACAGGCCAATTCCAAGTCATATGCCTAGTCTGCATAATATCCCAGTGCCTGAGACCAACTATCTAGGAA
ATACACCCACCATGCCATTCAGCTCCTTGCCACCAACAGATGAATCTATAAAATATACCATATACAATAG
TACTGGCATTCAGATTGGAGCCTACAATTATATGGAGATTGGTGGGACGAGTTCATCACTACTAGACAGC
ACAAATACGAACTTCAAAGAAGAGCCAGCTGCTAAGTACCAAGCTATCTTTGATAATACCACTAGTCTGA
CGGATAAACACCTGGACCCAATCAGGGAAAATCTGGGAAAGCACTGGAAAAACTGTGCCCGTAAACTGGG
CTTCACACAGTCTCAGATTGATGAAATTGACCATGACTATGAGCGAGATGGACTGAAAGAAAAGGTTTAC
CAGATGCTCCAAAAGTGGGTGATGAGGGAAGGCATAAAGGGAGCCACGGTGGGGAAGCTGGCCCAGGCGC
TCCACCAGTGTTCCAGGATCGACCTTCTGAGCAGCTTGATTTACGTCAGCCAGAACGCCCGGGATCCACC
GGTCGCCACCATGGTGAGCAAGGGCGAGGAGCTGTTCACCGGGGTGGTGCCCATCCTGGTCGAGCTGGAC
GGCGACGTAAACGGCCACAAGTTCAGCGTGTCCGGCGAGGGCGAGGGCGATGCCACCTACGGCAAGCTGA
CCCTGAAGTTCATCTGCACCACCGGCAAGCTGCCCGTGCCCTGGCCCACCCTCGTGACCACCCTGACCTA
CGGCGTGCAGTGCTTCAGCCGCTACCCCGACCACATGAAGCAGCACGACTTCTTCAAGTCCGCCATGCCC
GAAGGCTACGTCCAGGAGCGCACCATCTTCTTCAAGGACGACGGCAACTACAAGACCCGCGCCGAGGTGA
AGTTCGAGGGCGACACCCTGGTGAACCGCATCGAGCTGAAGGGCATCGACTTCAAGGAGGACGGCAACAT
CCTGGGGCACAAGCTGGAGTACAACTACAACAGCCACAACGTCTATATCATGGCCGACAAGCAGAAGAAC
GGCATCAAGGTGAACTTCAAGATCCGCCACAACATCGAGGACGGCAGCGTGCAGCTCGCCGACCACTACC
AGCAGAACACCCCCATCGGCGACGGCCCCGTGCTGCTGCCCGACAACCACTACCTGAGCACCCAGTCCGC
CCTGAGCAAAGACCCCAACGAGAAGCGCGATCACATGGTCCTGCTGGAGTTCGTGACCGCCGCCGGGATC
ACTCTCGGCATGGACGAGCTGTACAAGTAAAGCGGCCGCGACTCTAGATCATAATCAGCCATACCACATT
TGTAGAGGTTTTACTTGCTTTAAAAAACCTCCCACACCTCCCCCTGAACCTGAAACATAAAATGAATGCA
ATTGTTGTTGTTAACTTGTTTATTGCAGCTTATAATGGTTACAAATAAAGCAATAGCATCACAAATTTCA
CAAATAAAGCATTTTTTTCACTGCATTCTAGTTGTGGTTTGTCCAAACTCATCAATGTATCTTAAGGCGT
AAATTGTAAGCGTTAATATTTTGTTAAAATTCGCGTTAAATTTTTGTTAAATCAGCTCATTTTTTAACCA
ATAGGCCGAAATCGGCAAAATCCCTTATAAATCAAAAGAATAGACCGAGATAGGGT
[37 nt withheld, positions 3767-3803]
AAAGAACGTGGACTCCAACGTCAAAGG
[49 nt withheld, positions 3831-3879]
T
[91 nt withheld, positions 3881-3971]
G
[124 nt withheld, positions 3973-4096]
CAGGTGGCACTTTTCGGGGAAATGTGCGCGGAACCCCTATTTGTTTATTTTTCTAAATACATTCAAATAT
GTATCCGCTCATGAGACAATAACCCTGATAAATGCTTCAATAATATTGAAAAAGGAAGAGTCCTGAGGCG
GAAAGAACCAGCTGTGGAATGTGTGTCAGTTAGGGTGTGGAAAGTCCCCAGGCTCCCCAGCAGGCAGAAG
TATGCAAAGCATGCATCTCAATTAGTCAGCAACCAGGTGTGGAAAGTCCCCAGGCTCCCCAGCAGGCAGA
AGTATGCAAAGCATGCATCTCAATTAGTCAGCAACCATAGTCCCGCCCCTAACTCCGCCCATCCCGCCCC
TAACTCCGCCCAGTTCCGCCCATTCTCCGCCCCATGGCTGACTAATTTTTTTTATTTATGCAGAGGCCGA
GGCCGCCTCGGCCTCTGAGCTATTCCAGAAGTAGTGAGGAGGCTTTTTTGGAGGCCTAGGCTTTTGCAAA
GATCGATCAAGAGACAGGATGAGGATCGTTTCGCATGATTGAACAAGATGGATTGCACGCAGGTTCTCCG
GCCGCTTGGGTGGAGAGGCTATTCGGCTATGACTGGGCACAACAGACAATCGGCTGCTCTGATGCCGCCG
TGTTCCGGCTGTCAGCGCAGGGGCGCCCGGTTCTTTTTGTCAAGACCGACCTGTCCGGTGCCCTGAATGA
ACTGCAAGACGAGGCAGCGCGGCTATCGTGGCTGGCCACGACGGGCGTTCCTTGCGCAGCTGTGCTCGAC
GTTGTCACTGAAGCGGGAAGGGACTGGCTGCTATTGGGCGAAGTGCCGGGGCAGGATCTCCTGTCATCTC
ACCTTGCTCCTGCCGAGAAAGTATCCATCATGGCTGATGCAATGCGGCGGCTGCATACGCTTGATCCGGC
TACCTGCCCATTCGACCACCAAGCGAAACATCGCATCGAGCGAGCACGTACTCGGATGGAAGCCGGTCTT
GTCGATCAGGATGATCTGGACGAAGAGCATCAGGGGCTCGCGCCAGCCGAACTGTTCGCCAGGCTCAAGG
CGAGCATGCCCGACGGCGAGGATCTCGTCGTGACCCATGGCGATGCCTGCTTGCCGAATATCATGGTGGA
AAATGGCCGCTTTTCTGGATTCATCGACTGTGGCCGGCTGGGTGTGGCGGACCGCTATCAGGACATAGCG
TTGGCTACCCGTGATATTGCTGAAGAGCTTGGCGGCGAATGGGCTGACCGCTTCCTCGTGCTTTACGGTA
TCGCCGCTCCCGATTCGCAGCGCATCGCCTTCTATCGCCTTCTTGACGAGTTCTTCTGAGCGGGACTCTG
GGGTTCGAAATGACCGACCAAGCGACGCCCAACCTGCCATCACGAGATTTCGATTCCACCGCCGCCTTCT
ATGAAAGGTTGGGCTTCGGAATCGTTTTCCGGGACGCCGGCTGGATGATCCTCCAGCGCGGGGATCTCAT
GCTGGAGTTCTTCGCCCACCCTAGGGGGAGGCTAACTGAAACACGGAAGGAGACAATACCGGAAGGAACC
CGCGCTATGACGGCAATAAAAAGACAGAATAAAACGCACGGTGTTGGGTCGTTTGTTCATAAACGCGGGG
TTCGGTCCCAGGGCTGGCACTCTGTCGATACCCCACCGAGACCCCATTGGGGCCAATACGCCCGCGTTTC
TTCCTTTTCCCCACCCCACCCCCCAAGTTCGGGTGAAGGCCCAGGGCTCGCAGCCAACGTCGGGGCGGCA
GGCCCTGCCATAGCCTCAGGTTACTCATATATACTTTAGATTGATTTAAAACTTCATTTTTAATTTAAAA
GGATCTAGGTGAAGATCCTTTTTGATAATCTCATGACCAAAATCCCTTAACGTGAGTTTTCGTTCCACTG
AGCGTCAGACCCCGTAGAAAAGATCAAAGGATCTTCTTGAGATCCTTTTTTTCTGCGCGTAATCTGCTGC
TTGCAAACAAAAAAACCACCGCTACCAGCGGTGGTTTGTTTGCCGGATCAAGAGCTACCAACTCTTTTTC
CGAAGGTAACTGGCTTCAGCAGAGCGCAGATACCAAATACTGTTCTTCTAGTGTAGCCGTAGTTAGGCCA
CCACTTCAAGAACTCTGTAGCACCGCCTACATACCTCGCTCTGCTAATCCTGTTACCAGTGGCTGCTGCC
AGTGGCGATAAGTCGTGTCTTACCGGGTTGGACTCAAGACGATAGTTACCGGATAAGGCGCAGCGGTCGG
GCTGAACGGGGGGTTCGTGCACACAGCCCAGCTTGGAGCGAACGACCTACACCGAACTGAGATACCTACA
GCGTGAGCTATGAGAAAGCGCCACGCTTCCCGAAGGGAGAAAGGCGGACAGGTATCCGGTAAGCGGCAGG
GTCGGAACAGGAGAGCGCACGAGGGAGCTTCCAGGGGGAAACGCCTGGTATCTTTATAGTCCTGTCGGGT
TTCGCCACCTCTGACTTGAGCGTCGATTTTTGTGATGCTCGTCAGGGGGGCGGAGCCTATGGAAAAACGC
CAGCAACGCGGCCTTTTTACGGTTCCTGGCCTTTTGCTGGCCTTTTGCTCACATGTTCTTTCCTGCGTTA
TCCCCTGATTCTGTGGATAACCGTATTACCGCCATGCAT
Features (pLannotate 1.2.2; 15 found; start..end, strand, type, name):
     61..364     +  enhancer       CMV enhancer: human cytomegalovirus immediate early enhancer
    365..568     +  promoter       CMV promoter: human cytomegalovirus (CMV) immediate early promoter
    637..2646    +  CDS            RIPK1: RIPK1_HUMAN - Also known as RIP From Homo sapiens (Human).
   2647..2663    +  misc_feature   MCS (fragment): multiple cloning site
   2671..3390    +  CDS            EGFP: the original enhanced GFP (Yang et al., 1996) mammalian codon-optimized
   3407..3490    +  CDS            large T antigen (fragment): large T antigen from SV40 (simian virus 40)
   3513..3634    +  polyA_signal   SV40 poly(A) signal: SV40 polyadenylation signal
   3668..4096    -  rep_origin     f1 ori (sequence partly withheld): f1 bacteriophage origin of replication; arrow indicates direction of (+) strand synthesis
   4123..4227    +  promoter       AmpR promoter: bla
   4229..4586    +  promoter       SV40 promoter: SV40 enhancer and early promoter
   4621..5415    +  CDS            NeoR/KanR: aminoglycoside phosphotransferase from Tn5; aph(3')-II (or nptII); confers resistance to neomycin, kanamycin, and G418 (Geneticin®)
   5436..5588    +  CDS            ble (fragment): BLE_KLEPN - Experimental evidence at protein level: Swiss-Prot protein existence level 1. Binding protein with a strong affinity to the bleomycin family of antibiotics. Binds to CL990; an antimitotic-antibiotic compound. From Klebsiella pneumoniae.
   5647..5694    +  polyA_signal   HSV TK poly(A) signal: herpes simplex virus thymidine kinase polyadenylation signal (Cole and Stacy, 1985)
   5785..5801    -  polyA_signal   bGH poly(A) signal (fragment): bovine growth hormone polyadenylation signal
   6023..6611    +  rep_origin     ori: high-copy-number ColE1/pMB1/pBR322/pUC origin of replication
