[The description below was written by a language model from this plasmid's Addgene catalogue record and pLannotate feature annotations shown in this document.]
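Description:
hRIP1 HA GFP wt is a mammalian expression plasmid built on the Clontech pEGFP-N1 backbone that encodes human RIP1 (RIPK1, receptor-interacting protein kinase 1) fused at its C terminus to EGFP. The sequenced plasmid is about 6.7 kb. It replicates in E. coli at high copy from a ColE1/pUC-type origin and also carries an f1 origin for single-stranded DNA production. Selection relies on a single Tn5 NeoR/KanR gene placed behind tandem bacterial (bla-type) and SV40 early promoters and terminated by the HSV TK polyadenylation signal. This gives kanamycin resistance in bacteria and allows G418 selection of stably transfected mammalian cells.

The expression cassette uses the human CMV immediate-early enhancer and promoter to drive the RIPK1 coding sequence. A short remnant of the multiple cloning site joins it in frame to EGFP, and the SV40 poly(A) signal follows. The catalogue entry also lists an HA epitope tag at the N terminus of the insert. The automated feature table does not annotate this tag separately, so its presence rests on the depositor's description. Although the name designates the construct as wild type, the record notes an E96G substitution relative to the reference sequence, which users should bear in mind. The cloning sites used are not recorded.

The associated publication concerns phosphorylation-dependent assembly of the RIP1–RIP3 complex in programmed necrosis and virus-induced inflammation. In that context, the plasmid is suited to transient or stable expression of fluorescently tagged RIP1 in mammalian cells. The GFP and HA tags could support localisation imaging, detection by immunoblot, or co-immunoprecipitation studies of RIP1 signalling complexes.
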