Addgene plasmid #41396: hRIP1 HA GFP wt
Depositing lab: Francis Chan. Depositing organization: University of Massachusetts, Worcester. Publication: Phosphorylation-driven assembly of the RIP1-RIP3 complex regulates programmed necrosis and virus-induced inflammation. Cho YS, Challa S, Moquin D, Genga R, Ray TD, Guildford M, Chan FK. Cell. 2009 Jun 12;137(6):1112-23. 10.1016/j.cell.2009.05.037 PubMed 19524513.
Backbone
  Vector backbone: pEGFP-N1
  Backbone manufacturer: Clontech
  Backbone size w/o insert (bp): 4700
  Vector type: Mammalian Expression
Growth in bacteria
  Bacterial resistance: Kanamycin, 50 μg/mL
  Growth temperature: 37°C
  Growth strain: DH5alpha
  Copy number: High Copy
Gene/Insert
  Gene/Insert name: RIP1 (alt names: RIPK1; RIP)
  Species: H. sapiens (human)
  Mutation: E96G
  GenBank ID: NM_003804
  Entrez Gene: RIPK1 (a.k.a. AIEFL, IMD57, RIP, RIP-1, RIP1)
  Promoter: CMV
  Tag / fusion protein: GFP (C terminal on backbone); HA (N terminal on insert)
  Cloning method: Restriction Enzyme; 5′ cloning site n/a (unknown if destroyed); 3′ cloning site n/a (unknown if destroyed)
  Sequencing primers: 5′ CMV-F; 3′ EGFP-N
Terms and licenses: Academic/Nonprofit Terms; Industry Terms: Not Available to Industry
How to cite: hRIP1 HA GFP wt was a gift from Francis Chan (Addgene plasmid # 41396 ; http://n2t.net/addgene:41396 ; RRID:Addgene_41396)
