>Addgene plasmid #41396 | hRIP1 HA GFP wt | addgene partial sequence | sequence record 55967 | EGFP-N 5'-CGTCGCCGTCCAGCTCGACCAG-3'
GCTCCTCGCCCTTGCTCACCATGGTGGCGACCGGTGGATCCCGGGCGTTCTGGCTGACGTAAATCAAGCT
GCTCAGAAGGTCGATCCTGGAACACTGGTGGAGCGCCTGGGCCAGCTTCCCCACCGTGGCTCCCTTTATG
CCTTCCCTCATCACCCACTTTTGGAGCATCTGGTAAACCTTTTCTTTCAGTCCATCTCGCTCATAGTCAT
GGTCAATTTCATCAATCTGAGACTGTGTGAAGCCCAGTTTACGGGCACAGTTTTTCCAGTGCTTTCCCAG
ATTTTCCCTGATTGGGTCCAGGTGTTTATCCGTCAGACTAGTGGTATTATCAAAGATAGCTTGGTACTTA
GCAGCTGGCTCTTCTTTGAAGTTCGTATTTGTGCTGTCTAGTAGTGATGAACTCGTCCCACCAATCTCCA
TATAATTGTAGGCTCCAATCTGAATGCCAGTACTATTGTATATGGTATATTTTATAGATTCATCTGTTGG
TGGCAAGGAGCTGAATGGCATGGTGGGTGTATTTCCTAGATAGTTGGTCTCAGGCACTGGGATATTATGC
AGACTAGGCATATGACTTGGAATTGGCCTGTACCAAACTCTGGGACCTGCTGTTCCTGGATCCAGTGGTC
TTGTTCCAAAGCCATGTGAGCTATATAATCCATTGTTCTGATACAGTACTTGAGGTTGGCTGGTGAGCCC
TGAGGGCTGGTGCACTGCATTACCATGACTGGCTGCACTGGAATAAGCAGTGCCTTTTCCCTCTGTATTC
TGAAAATTCTCGTAAGGTCTTTGCTGTGCAAAAGGGTCATGGGAGACCCTGCGTCTCCTTTCCTCCTCTC
TGTTGTAAGCCACATTCTGTCTGGGCTGCTGTTTCGTCTGCCTGTCCATGCGGCTGCCATAAAGATGGTA
GTTGGCTTCGTCTTGGAGTTTACTCTGCAGGCTGGGCTCATTCTCTTCTTGTGGGTGCTCCAG
