>Addgene plasmid #41396 | hRIP1 HA GFP wt | addgene partial sequence | sequence record 56263 | CMV-F 5'-CGCAAATGGGCGGTAGGCGTG-3'
TAGCAGAGCTGGTTTAGTGACCGTCAGATCCGCTAGCCACCATGTACCCATACGACGTCCCAGACTACGC
TGAATTCCAACCAGACATGTCCTTGAATGTCATTAAGATGAAATCCAGTGACTTCCTGGAGAGTGCAGAA
CTGGACAGCGGAGGCTTCGGGAAGGTGTCTCTGTGTTTCCACAGAACCCAGGGACTCATGATCATGAAAA
CAGTGTACAAGGGGCCCAACTGCATTGAGCACAACGAGGCCCTCTTGGAGGAGGCGAAGATGATGAACAG
ACTGAGACACAGCCGGGTGGTGAAGCTCCTGGGCGTCATCATAGAGGAAGGGAAGTACTCCCTGGTGATG
GAGTACATGGGGAAGGGCAACCTGATGCACGTGCTGAAAGCCGAGATGAGTACTCCGCTTTCTGTAAAAG
GAAGGATAATTTTGGAAATCATTGAAGGAATGTGCTACTTACATGGAAAAGGCGTGATACACAAGGACCT
GAAGCCTGAAAATATCCTTGTTGATAATGACTTCCACATTAAGATCGCAGACCTCGGCCTTGCCTCCTTT
AAGATGTGGAGCAAACTGAATAATGAAGAGCACAATGAGCTGAGGGAAGTGGACGGCACCGCTAAGAAGA
ATGGCGGCACCCTCTACTACATGGCGCCCGAGCACCTGAATGACGTCAACGCAAAGCCCACAGAGAAGTC
GGATGTGTACAGCTTTGCTGTAGTACTCTGGGCGATATTTGCAAATAAGGAGCCATATGAAAATGCTATC
TGTGAGCAGCAGTTGATAATGTGCATAAAATCTGGGAACAGGCCAGATGTGGATGACATCACTGAGTACT
GCCCAAGAGAAATTATCAGTCTCATGAAGCTCTGCTGGGAAGCGAATCCGGAAGCTCGGC
